Addgene plasmid #62135: pMuLE ENTR U6 n.s shRNA L1-R5
Purpose: MuLE (Multiple Lentiviral Expression) Entry vector containing a U6 promoter and a non-silencing (scrambled) shRNA module. Compatible with MultiSite Gateway cloning
Depositing lab: Ian Frew. Depositing organization: University of Zurich. Publication: A versatile modular vector system for rapid combinatorial mammalian genetics. Albers J, Danzer C, Rechsteiner M, Lehmann H, Brandt LP, Hejhal T, Catalano A, Busenhart P, Goncalves AF, Brandt S, Bode PK, Bode-Lesniewska B, Wild PJ, Frew IJ. J Clin Invest. 2015 Mar 9. pii: 79743. doi: 10.1172/JCI79743. PubMed 25751063.
Backbone
  Vector backbone: N/A
  Vector type: Mammalian Expression, RNAi ; MuLE Gateway Entry Vector
Growth in bacteria
  Bacterial resistance: Kanamycin, 50 μg/mL
  Growth temperature: 37°C
  Growth strain: DH5alpha
  Copy number: High Copy
Gene/Insert
  Gene/Insert name: non-silencing (scrambled) shRNA
  Species: Synthetic
  Promoter: U6
  Cloning method: Gateway Cloning
  Sequencing primers: 5′ M13-fwd; 3′ M13-rev
Terms and licenses: Academic/Nonprofit Terms; Industry Terms: Not Available to Industry
How to cite: pMuLE ENTR U6 n.s shRNA L1-R5 was a gift from Ian Frew (Addgene plasmid # 62135 ; http://n2t.net/addgene:62135 ; RRID:Addgene_62135)
