[The description below was written by a language model from this plasmid's Addgene catalogue record and pLannotate feature annotations shown in this document.]
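Description:
pMuLE ENTR U6 n.s shRNA L1-R5 is a small (about 3 kb) Gateway entry plasmid from the MuLE (Multiple Lentiviral Expression) system, a modular toolkit for assembling several expression or knockdown modules into a single lentiviral vector by MultiSite Gateway recombination. The record does not name a parental backbone. The annotated features are those of a typical entry clone: a high-copy ColE1/pUC-type origin and a kanamycin resistance gene (aph(3')-Ia) for propagation and selection in E. coli, rrnB T1 and T2 terminators upstream of the cassette that insulate it from read-through transcription, a T7 promoter, and short lacI and lacZα fragments that appear to be nonfunctional remnants. The plasmid itself carries no lentiviral elements or mammalian selection marker; these would be supplied by the destination vector.

The payload lies between an attL1 site and an attR5 site and consists of the human U6 promoter, an RNA polymerase III promoter commonly used to drive short hairpin RNAs, followed by a synthetic non-silencing (scrambled) shRNA. The hairpin is not annotated as a separate feature, but it presumably occupies the short interval between the U6 promoter and attR5. The L1-R5 site combination defines the module as the first position in a multi-fragment LR reaction, so that it joins in a fixed order and orientation with compatible entry modules carrying complementary att sites and is transferred with them into a MuLE lentiviral destination vector. Because the shRNA is designed not to target any gene, this module serves as a negative control alongside gene-specific shRNA entry vectors in combinatorial knockdown and expression experiments in mammalian cells.
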