Features (pLannotate 1.2.2; 10 found; start..end, strand, type, name):
      1..100     +  protein_bind   attL1: mutant version of attL; recombination site for the Gateway® LR reaction LR Clonase™
    143..383     +  promoter       U6 promoter: RNA polymerase III promoter for human U6 snRNA
    456..579     +  protein_bind   attR5: mutant version of attR; recombination site for the Gateway® LR reaction LR Clonase™
    635..653     -  promoter       T7 promoter: promoter for bacteriophage T7 RNA polymerase
    787..1596    +  CDS            KanR: aminoglycoside phosphotransferase; aph(3')-Ia; confers resistance to kanamycin in bacteria or G418 (Geneticin®) in eukaryotes
   1743..2331    +  rep_origin     ori: high-copy-number ColE1/pMB1/pBR322/pUC origin of replication
   2514..2606    +  CDS            lacI (fragment): lac repressor; lacI; The lac repressor binds to the lac operator to inhibit transcription in E. coli. This inhibition can be relieved by adding lactose or isopropyl-β-D-thiogalactopyranoside (IPTG).
   2661..2688    -  terminator     rrnB T2 terminator: transcription terminator T2 from the E. coli rrnB gene
   2820..2863    +  terminator     rrnB T1 terminator: Escherichia coli rrnB; transcription terminator T1 from the E. coli rrnB gene
   2910..2946    -  CDS            lacZα (fragment): LacZα fragment of β-galactosidase; lacZ fragment
>Addgene plasmid #62135 | pMuLE ENTR U6 n.s shRNA L1-R5 | addgene full sequence | sequence record 352805 | Addgene NGS Result
CAAATAATGATTTTATTTTGACTGATAGTGACCTGTTCGTTGCAACAAATTGATGAGCAATGCTTTTTTA
TAATGCCAACTTTGTACAAAAAAGCAGGCTCTATCGATCCGAGACTAGCCTCGAGCGGCCGCCCCCTTCA
CCGAGGGCCTATTTCCCATGATTCCTTCATATTTGCATATACGATACAAGGCTGTTAGAGAGATAATTGG
AATTAATTTGACTGTAAACACAAAGATATTAGTACAAAATACGTGACGTAGAAAGTAATAATTTCTTGGG
TAGTTTGCAGTTTTAAAATTATGTTTTAAAATGGACTATCATATGCTTACCGTAACTTGAAAGTATTTCG
ATTTCTTGGCTTTATATATCTTGTGGAAAGGACGAAACACCGGTCCTAAGGTTAAGTCGCCCTCGCTCGA
GCGAGGGCGACTTAACCTTAGGTTTTTGAATTCGACAACTTTGTATACAAAAGTTGAACGAGAAACGTAA
AATGATATAAATATCAATATATTAAATTAGATTTTGCATAAAAAACAGACTACATAATACTGTAAAACAC
AACATATCCAGTCACTATGAATCAACTACTTAGATGGTATTAGTGACCTGTACTGCAGGGCGGCCGCGAT
ATCCCCTATAGTGAGTCGTATTACATGGTCATAGCTGTTTCCTGGCAGCTCTGGCCCGTGTCTCAAAATC
TCTGATGTTACATTGCACAAGATAAAAATATATCATCATGAACAATAAAACTGTCTGCTTACATAAACAG
TAATACAAGGGGTGTTATGAGCCATATTCAACGGGAAACGTCGAGGCCGCGATTAAATTCCAACATGGAT
GCTGATTTATATGGGTATAAATGGGCTCGCGATAATGTCGGGCAATCAGGTGCGACAATCTATCGCTTGT
ATGGGAAGCCCGATGCGCCAGAGTTGTTTCTGAAACATGGCAAAGGTAGCGTTGCCAATGATGTTACAGA
TGAGATGGTCAGACTAAACTGGCTGACGGAATTTATGCCTCTTCCGACCATCAAGCATTTTATCCGTACT
CCTGATGATGCATGGTTACTCACCACTGCGATCCCCGGAAAAACAGCATTCCAGGTATTAGAAGAATATC
CTGATTCAGGTGAAAATATTGTTGATGCGCTGGCAGTGTTCCTGCGCCGGTTGCATTCGATTCCTGTTTG
TAATTGTCCTTTTAACAGCGATCGCGTATTTCGTCTCGCTCAGGCGCAATCACGAATGAATAACGGTTTG
GTTGATGCGAGTGATTTTGATGACGAGCGTAATGGCTGGCCTGTTGAACAAGTCTGGAAAGAAATGCATA
AACTTTTGCCATTCTCACCGGATTCAGTCGTCACTCATGGTGATTTCTCACTTGATAACCTTATTTTTGA
CGAGGGGAAATTAATAGGTTGTATTGATGTTGGACGAGTCGGAATCGCAGACCGATACCAGGATCTTGCC
ATCCTATGGAACTGCCTCGGTGAGTTTTCTCCTTCATTACAGAAACGGCTTTTTCAAAAATATGGTATTG
ATAATCCTGATATGAATAAATTGCAGTTTCATTTGATGCTCGATGAGTTTTTCTAATCAGAATTGGTTAA
TTGGTTGTAACACTGGCAGAGCATTACGCTGACTTGACGGGACGGCGCAAGCTCATGACCAAAATCCCTT
AACGTGAGTTACGCGTCGTTCCACTGAGCGTCAGACCCCGTAGAAAAGATCAAAGGATCTTCTTGAGATC
CTTTTTTTCTGCGCGTAATCTGCTGCTTGCAAACAAAAAAACCACCGCTACCAGCGGTGGTTTGTTTGCC
GGATCAAGAGCTACCAACTCTTTTTCCGAAGGTAACTGGCTTCAGCAGAGCGCAGATACCAAATACTGTT
CTTCTAGTGTAGCCGTAGTTAGGCCACCACTTCAAGAACTCTGTAGCACCGCCTACATACCTCGCTCTGC
TAATCCTGTTACCAGTGGCTGCTGCCAGTGGCGATAAGTCGTGTCTTACCGGGTTGGACTCAAGACGATA
GTTACCGGATAAGGCGCAGCGGTCGGGCTGAACGGGGGGTTCGTGCACACAGCCCAGCTTGGAGCGAACG
ACCTACACCGAACTGAGATACCTACAGCGTGAGCTATGAGAAAGCGCCACGCTTCCCGAAGGGAGAAAGG
CGGACAGGTATCCGGTAAGCGGCAGGGTCGGAACAGGAGAGCGCACGAGGGAGCTTCCAGGGGGAAACGC
CTGGTATCTTTATAGTCCTGTCGGGTTTCGCCACCTCTGACTTGAGCGTCGATTTTTGTGATGCTCGTCA
GGGGGGCGGAGCCTATGGAAAAACGCCAGCAACGCGGCCTTTTTACGGTTCCTGGCCTTTTGCTGGCCTT
TTGCTCACATGTTCTTTCCTGCGTTATCCCCTGATTCTGTGGATAACCGTATTACCGCCTTTGAGTGAGC
TGATACCGCTCGCCGCAGCCGAACGACCGAGCGCAGCGAGTCAGTGAGCGAGGAAGCGGAAGAGCGCCCA
ATACGCAAACCGCCTCTCCCCGCGCGTTGGCCGATTCATTAATGCAGCTGGCACGACAGGTTTCCCGACT
GGAAAGCGGGCAGTGAGCGCAACGCAATTAATACGCGTACCGCTAGCCAGGAAGAGTTTGTAGAAACGCA
AAAAGGCCATCCGTCAGGATGGCCTTCTGCTTAGTTTGATGCCTGGCAGTTTATGGCGGGCGTCCTGCCC
GCCACCCTCCGGGCCGTTGCTTCACAACGTTCAAATCCGCTCCCGGCGGATTTGTCCTACTCAGGAGAGC
GTTCACCGACAAACAACAGATAAAACGAAAGGCCCAGTCTTCCGACTGAGCCTTTCGTTTTATTTGATGC
CTGGCAGTTCCCTACTCTCGCGTTAACGCTAGCATGGATGTTTTCCCAGTCACGACGTTGTAAAACGACG
GCCAGTCTTAAGCTCGGGCCC
