>Addgene plasmid #62135 | pMuLE ENTR U6 n.s shRNA L1-R5 Sequencing Result | analyzer sequence | sequence record 103528
GACTGATAGTGACCTGTTCGTTGCAACAAATTGATGAGCAATGCTTTTTTATAATGCCAACTTTGTACAA
AAAAGCAGGCTCTATCGATCCGAGACTAGCCTCGAGCGGCCGCCCCCTTCACCGAGGGCCTATTTCCCAT
GATTCCTTCATATTTGCATATACGATACAAGGCTGTTAGAGAGATAATTGGAATTAATTTGACTGTAAAC
ACAAAGATATTAGTACAAAATACGTGACGTAGAAAGTAATAATTTCTTGGGTAGTTTGCAGTTTTAAAAT
TATGTTTTAAAATGGACTATCATATGCTTACCGTAACTTGAAAGTATTTCGATTTCTTGGCTTTATATAT
CTTGTGGAAAGGACGAAACACCGGTCCTAAGGTTAAG
