>Addgene plasmid #62135 | pMuLE ENTR U6 n.s shRNA L1-R5 Sequencing Result | analyzer sequence | sequence record 103529
TGCAGTACAGGTCACTAATACCATCTAAGTAGTTGATTCATAGTGACTGGATATGTTGTGTTTTACAGTA
TTATGTAGTCTGTTTTTTATGCAAAATCTAATTTAATATATTGATATTTATATCATTTTACGTTTCTCGT
TCAACTTTTGTATACAAAGTTGTCGAATTCAAAAACCTAAGGTTAAGTC
